Addgene plasmid #183455: pFUGW-scrambled
Purpose: This control vector contains a scrambled version of the targeting sequence used in the pFUGW-shRIIα construct
Depositing lab: Matthew Gold. Depositing organization: University College London. Publication: AKAP79 enables calcineurin to directly suppress protein kinase A activity. Church TW, Tewatia P, Hannan S, Antunes J, Eriksson O, Smart TG, Hellgren Kotaleski J, Gold MG. Elife. 2021 Oct 6;10. pii: 68164. doi: 10.7554/eLife.68164. PubMed 34612814.
Backbone
  Vector backbone: pFUGW-H1 empty vector
  Backbone manufacturer: pFUGW-H1 empty vector was a gift from Sally Temple (Addgene plasmid # 25870 ; http://n2t.net/addgene:25870 ; RRID:Addgene_25870)
  Backbone size w/o insert (bp): 10130
  Vector type: Lentiviral
  Selectable markers: Zeocin ; GFP
Growth in bacteria
  Bacterial resistance: Ampicillin, 100 μg/mL
  Growth temperature: 37°C
  Growth strain: NEB Stable
  Copy number: High Copy
Gene/Insert
  Gene/Insert name: scrambled sgRNA
  gRNA/shRNA sequence: GCCACGTCATAGAGACACTGT
  Species: R. norvegicus (rat)
  Promoter: shRNA: H1 / gene: ubiquitin
  Cloning method: Restriction Enzyme; 5′ cloning site unknown (unknown if destroyed)
  Sequencing primers: 5′ shRNA (H1) - 5'tcgctatgtgttctgggaaa; Prkar2a_bp500_F - 5'GAGATGATGGAGACAACTTTTATGTC; Prkar2a_bp1000_F - 5'GGAGAACTTGCCCTGGTGACCA; 3′ 5'GTTCAGGGGGAGGTGT
Terms and licenses: Academic/Nonprofit Terms; Industry Terms: Not Available to Industry
How to cite: pFUGW-scrambled was a gift from Matthew Gold (Addgene plasmid # 183455 ; http://n2t.net/addgene:183455 ; RRID:Addgene_183455)
