[The description below was written by a language model from this plasmid's Addgene catalogue record and pLannotate feature annotations shown in this document.]
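Description:
pFUGW-scrambled is an HIV-1-derived lentiviral transfer plasmid built on the pFUGW-H1 empty vector, and it serves as the non-targeting control for a companion knockdown construct, pFUGW-shRIIα. It carries a scrambled version of the hairpin targeting sequence used in that plasmid, which is directed against the rat PKA regulatory subunit RIIα. The catalogue labels the insert "scrambled sgRNA", but the purpose statement and the H1 promoter indicate a short hairpin RNA rather than a CRISPR guide. The hairpin itself is not annotated in the feature table. It presumably lies next to the human H1 RNA polymerase III promoter, which is oriented antisense to the rest of the viral cassette.

Within the proviral region, a CMV enhancer/promoter fused to a truncated 5' LTR drives genomic RNA production in packaging cells. This is followed by the Ψ packaging signal with a partial gag sequence, the RRE for Rev-dependent nuclear export, and the cPPT/CTS. Downstream of the H1 cassette, the human ubiquitin C promoter expresses EGFP, allowing transduced cells to be identified by fluorescence. A WPRE enhances transcript expression ahead of the truncated 3' LTR and a bGH polyadenylation signal.

The catalogue mentions Prkar2a sequencing primers, but no such coding sequence appears in the annotations, and the sequenced length is only slightly larger than the empty backbone.

Outside the LTRs, an SV40/EM7-driven BleoR cassette confers Zeocin resistance. The plasmid is propagated in E. coli at high copy through a pUC-type origin with ampicillin selection, and it also contains an f1 origin. It is typically used alongside the RIIα shRNA vector to control for non-specific effects of viral transduction and hairpin expression.
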