Features (pLannotate 1.2.2; 31 found; start..end, strand, type, name):
    203..791     -  rep_origin     ori: high-copy-number ColE1/pMB1/pBR322/pUC origin of replication
    962..1822    -  CDS            AmpR: β-lactamase; bla; confers resistance to ampicillin, carbenicillin, and related antibiotics
   1823..1927    -  promoter       AmpR promoter: bla
   1986..2038    -  misc_feature   bom (fragment): basis of mobility region from pBR322
   2193..2572    +  enhancer       CMV enhancer: human cytomegalovirus immediate early enhancer
   2573..2772    +  promoter       CMV promoter: human cytomegalovirus (CMV) immediate early promoter
   2790..2970    +  LTR            5' LTR (truncated): truncated 5' long terminal repeat (LTR) from HIV-1
   3017..3142    +  misc_feature   HIV-1 Ψ: packaging signal of human immunodeficiency virus type 1
   3126..3489    +  CDS            HIV-1 gag (fragment): gag protein from human immunodeficiency virus 1; gag
   3635..3868    +  misc_feature   RRE: The Rev response element (RRE) of HIV-1 allows for Rev-dependent mRNA export from the nucleus to the cytoplasm.
   4245..4345    +  CDS            Rev (fragment): human immunodeficiency virus 1 (HIV-1) Rev protein; rev; enhances nuclear export of unspliced and incompletely spliced viral mRNAs
   4395..4512    +  misc_feature   cPPT/CTS: central polypurine tract and central termination sequence of HIV-1
   4660..4874    -  promoter       H1 promoter: human H1 RNA promoter
   4903..6070    +  promoter       UbC promoter: human ubiquitin C promoter
   6083..6802    +  CDS            EGFP: the original enhanced GFP (Yang et al., 1996) mammalian codon-optimized
   6806..6829    +  misc_feature   MCS (fragment): pBluescript multiple cloning site
   6829..7417    +  misc_feature   WPRE: woodchuck hepatitis virus posttranscriptional regulatory element
   7354..7935    +  CDS            nef (fragment): NEF_HV1H2 - Experimental evidence at protein level: Swiss-Prot protein existence level 1. Extracellular Nef protein targets CD4(+) T-lymphocytes for apoptosis by interacting with CXCR4 surface receptors. From Human immunodeficiency virus type 1 group M subtype B (isolate HXB2) (HIV-1).
   7942..8122    +  LTR            5' LTR (truncated): truncated 5' long terminal repeat (LTR) from HIV-1
   8145..8369    +  polyA_signal   bGH poly(A) signal: bovine growth hormone polyadenylation signal
   8373..8394    +  promoter       SV40 promoter (fragment): SV40 enhancer and early promoter
   8415..8843    +  rep_origin     f1 ori (sequence partly withheld): f1 bacteriophage origin of replication; arrow indicates direction of (+) strand synthesis
   8857..9186    +  promoter       SV40 promoter: SV40 enhancer and early promoter
   9234..9281    +  promoter       EM7 promoter: synthetic bacterial promoter&nbsp
   9300..9674    +  CDS            BleoR: antibiotic-binding protein; Sh ble from Streptoalloteichus hindustanus; confers resistance to bleomycin, phleomycin, and Zeocin™
   9684..9809    +  CDS            ble (fragment): BLE_KLEPN - Experimental evidence at protein level: Swiss-Prot protein existence level 1. Binding protein with a strong affinity to the bleomycin family of antibiotics. Binds to CL990; an antimitotic-antibiotic compound. From Klebsiella pneumoniae.
   9804..9925    +  polyA_signal   SV40 poly(A) signal: SV40 polyadenylation signal
   9998..10014   -  protein_bind   lac operator: The lac repressor binds to the lac operator to inhibit transcription in E. coli. This inhibition can be relieved by adding lactose or isopropyl-β-D-thiogalactopyranoside (IPTG). lac repressor encoded by lacI
  10022..10052   -  promoter       lac promoter: promoter for the E. coli lac operon
  10067..10088   -  protein_bind   CAP binding site: CAP binding activates transcription in the presence of cAMP. E. coli catabolite activator protein
  10101..20      -  CDS            lacI (fragment) (across the origin): lac repressor; lacI; The lac repressor binds to the lac operator to inhibit transcription in E. coli. This inhibition can be relieved by adding lactose or isopropyl-β-D-thiogalactopyranoside (IPTG).
>Addgene plasmid #183455 | pFUGW-scrambled | addgene full sequence | sequence record 360360 | Addgene NGS Result
GCGGTTTGCGTATTGGGCGCTCTTCCGCTTCCTCGCTCACTGACTCGCTGCGCTCGGTCGTTCGGCTGCG
GCGAGCGGTATCAGCTCACTCAAAGGCGGTAATACGGTTATCCACAGAATCAGGGGATAACGCAGGAAAG
AACATGTGAGCAAAAGGCCAGCAAAAGGCCAGGAACCGTAAAAAGGCCGCGTTGCTGGCGTTTTTCCATA
GGCTCCGCCCCCCTGACGAGCATCACAAAAATCGACGCTCAAGTCAGAGGTGGCGAAACCCGACAGGACT
ATAAAGATACCAGGCGTTTCCCCCTGGAAGCTCCCTCGTGCGCTCTCCTGTTCCGACCCTGCCGCTTACC
GGATACCTGTCCGCCTTTCTCCCTTCGGGAAGCGTGGCGCTTTCTCATAGCTCACGCTGTAGGTATCTCA
GTTCGGTGTAGGTCGTTCGCTCCAAGCTGGGCTGTGTGCACGAACCCCCCGTTCAGCCCGACCGCTGCGC
CTTATCCGGTAACTATCGTCTTGAGTCCAACCCGGTAAGACACGACTTATCGCCACTGGCAGCAGCCACT
GGTAACAGGATTAGCAGAGCGAGGTATGTAGGCGGTGCTACAGAGTTCTTGAAGTGGTGGCCTAACTACG
GCTACACTAGAAGAACAGTATTTGGTATCTGCGCTCTGCTGAAGCCAGTTACCTTCGGAAAAAGAGTTGG
TAGCTCTTGATCCGGCAAACAAACCACCGCTGGTAGCGGTGGTTTTTTTGTTTGCAAGCAGCAGATTACG
CGCAGAAAAAAAGGATCTCAAGAAGATCCTTTGATCTTTTCTACGGGGTCTGACGCTCAGTGGAACGAAA
ACTCACGTTAAGGGATTTTGGTCATGAGATTATCAAAAAGGATCTTCACCTAGATCCTTTTAAATTAAAA
ATGAAGTTTTAAATCAATCTAAAGTATATATGAGTAAACTTGGTCTGACAGTTACCAATGCTTAATCAGT
GAGGCACCTATCTCAGCGATCTGTCTATTTCGTTCATCCATAGTTGCCTGACTCCCCGTCGTGTAGATAA
CTACGATACGGGAGGGCTTACCATCTGGCCCCAGTGCTGCAATGATACCGCGAGACCCACGCTCACCGGC
TCCAGATTTATCAGCAATAAACCAGCCAGCCGGAAGGGCCGAGCGCAGAAGTGGTCCTGCAACTTTATCC
GCCTCCATCCAGTCTATTAATTGTTGCCGGGAAGCTAGAGTAAGTAGTTCGCCAGTTAATAGTTTGCGCA
ACGTTGTTGCCATTGCTACAGGCATCGTGGTGTCACGCTCGTCGTTTGGTATGGCTTCATTCAGCTCCGG
TTCCCAACGATCAAGGCGAGTTACATGATCCCCCATGTTGTGCAAAAAAGCGGTTAGCTCCTTCGGTCCT
CCGATCGTTGTCAGAAGTAAGTTGGCCGCAGTGTTATCACTCATGGTTATGGCAGCACTGCATAATTCTC
TTACTGTCATGCCATCCGTAAGATGCTTTTCTGTGACTGGTGAGTACTCAACCAAGTCATTCTGAGAATA
GTGTATGCGGCGACCGAGTTGCTCTTGCCCGGCGTCAATACGGGATAATACCGCGCCACATAGCAGAACT
TTAAAAGTGCTCATCATTGGAAAACGTTCTTCGGGGCGAAAACTCTCAAGGATCTTACCGCTGTTGAGAT
CCAGTTCGATGTAACCCACTCGTGCACCCAACTGATCTTCAGCATCTTTTACTTTCACCAGCGTTTCTGG
GTGAGCAAAAACAGGAAGGCAAAATGCCGCAAAAAAGGGAATAAGGGCGACACGGAAATGTTGAATACTC
ATACTCTTCCTTTTTCAATATTATTGAAGCATTTATCAGGGTTATTGTCTCATGAGCGGATACATATTTG
AATGTATTTAGAAAAATAAACAAATAGGGGTTCCGCGCACATTTCCCCGAAAAGTGCCACCTGACGTCGA
CGGATCGGGAGATCTCCCGATCCCCTATGGTGCACTCTCAGTACAATCTGCTCTGATGCCGCATAGTTAA
GCCAGTATCTGCTCCCTGCTTGTGTGTTGGAGGTCGCTGAGTAGTGCGCGAGCAAAATTTAAGCTACAAC
AAGGCAAGGCTTGACCGACAATTGCATGAAGAATCTGCTTAGGGTTAGGCGTTTTGCGCTGCTTCGCGAT
GTACGGGCCAGATATACGCGTTGACATTGATTATTGACTAGTTATTAATAGTAATCAATTACGGGGTCAT
TAGTTCATAGCCCATATATGGAGTTCCGCGTTACATAACTTACGGTAAATGGCCCGCCTGGCTGACCGCC
CAACGACCCCCGCCCATTGACGTCAATAATGACGTATGTTCCCATAGTAACGCCAATAGGGACTTTCCAT
TGACGTCAATGGGTGGAGTATTTACGGTAAACTGCCCACTTGGCAGTACATCAAGTGTATCATATGCCAA
GTACGCCCCCTATTGACGTCAATGACGGTAAATGGCCCGCCTGGCATTATGCCCAGTACATGACCTTATG
GGACTTTCCTACTTGGCAGTACATCTACGTATTAGTCATCGCTATTACCATGGTGATGCGGTTTTGGCAG
TACATCAATGGGCGTGGATAGCGGTTTGACTCACGGGGATTTCCAAGTCTCCACCCCATTGACGTCAATG
GGAGTTTGTTTTGGCACCAAAATCAACGGGACTTTCCAAAATGTCGTAACAACTCCGCCCCATTGACGCA
AATGGGCGGTAGGCGTGTACGGTGGGAGGTCTATATAAGCAGCGCGTTTTGCCTGTACTGGGTCTCTCTG
GTTAGACCAGATCTGAGCCTGGGAGCTCTCTGGCTAACTAGGGAACCCACTGCTTAAGCCTCAATAAAGC
TTGCCTTGAGTGCTTCAAGTAGTGTGTGCCCGTCTGTTGTGTGACTCTGGTAACTAGAGATCCCTCAGAC
CCTTTTAGTCAGTGTGGAAAATCTCTAGCAGTGGCGCCCGAACAGGGACTTGAAAGCGAAAGGGAAACCA
GAGGAGCTCTCTCGACGCAGGACTCGGCTTGCTGAAGCGCGCACGGCAAGAGGCGAGGGGCGGCGACTGG
TGAGTACGCCAAAAATTTTGACTAGCGGAGGCTAGAAGGAGAGAGATGGGTGCGAGAGCGTCAGTATTAA
GCGGGGGAGAATTAGATCGCGATGGGAAAAAATTCGGTTAAGGCCAGGGGGAAAGAAAAAATATAAATTA
AAACATATAGTATGGGCAAGCAGGGAGCTAGAACGATTCGCAGTTAATCCTGGCCTGTTAGAAACATCAG
AAGGCTGTAGACAAATACTGGGACAGCTACAACCATCCCTTCAGACAGGATCAGAAGAACTTAGATCATT
ATATAATACAGTAGCAACCCTCTATTGTGTGCATCAAAGGATAGAGATAAAAGACACCAAGGAAGCTTTA
GACAAGATAGAGGAAGAGCAAAACAAAAGTAAGACCACCGCACAGCAAGCGGCCGCTGATCTTCAGACCT
GGAGGAGGAGATATGAGGGACAATTGGAGAAGTGAATTATATAAATATAAAGTAGTAAAAATTGAACCAT
TAGGAGTAGCACCCACCAAGGCAAAGAGAAGAGTGGTGCAGAGAGAAAAAAGAGCAGTGGGAATAGGAGC
TTTGTTCCTTGGGTTCTTGGGAGCAGCAGGAAGCACTATGGGCGCAGCGTCAATGACGCTGACGGTACAG
GCCAGACAATTATTGTCTGGTATAGTGCAGCAGCAGAACAATTTGCTGAGGGCTATTGAGGCGCAACAGC
ATCTGTTGCAACTCACAGTCTGGGGCATCAAGCAGCTCCAGGCAAGAATCCTGGCTGTGGAAAGATACCT
AAAGGATCAACAGCTCCTGGGGATTTGGGGTTGCTCTGGAAAACTCATTTGCACCACTGCTGTGCCTTGG
AATGCTAGTTGGAGTAATAAATCTCTGGAACAGATTTGGAATCACACGACCTGGATGGAGTGGGACAGAG
AAATTAACAATTACACAAGCTTAATACACTCCTTAATTGAAGAATCGCAAAACCAGCAAGAAAAGAATGA
ACAAGAATTATTGGAATTAGATAAATGGGCAAGTTTGTGGAATTGGTTTAACATAACAAATTGGCTGTGG
TATATAAAATTATTCATAATGATAGTAGGAGGCTTGGTAGGTTTAAGAATAGTTTTTGCTGTACTTTCTA
TAGTGAATAGAGTTAGGCAGGGATATTCACCATTATCGTTTCAGACCCACCTCCCAACCCCGAGGGGACC
CGACAGGCCCGAAGGAATAGAAGAAGAAGGTGGAGAGAGAGACAGAGACAGATCCATTCGATTAGTGAAC
GGATCGGCACTGCGTGCGCCAATTCTGCAGACAAATGGCAGTATTCATCCACAATTTTAAAAGAAAAGGG
GGGATTGGGGGGTACAGTGCAGGGGAAAGAATAGTAGACATAATAGCAACAGACATACAAACTAAAGAAT
TACAAAAACAAATTACAAAAATTCAAAATTTTCGGGTTTATTACAGGGACAGCAGAGATCCAGTTTGGTT
AATTAAGAAAGGATCCGAAAGAATTCGCCCTTAGATCTCTAGACAAAAAAGCCACGTCATAGAGACACTG
TTCTCTTGAAACAGTGTCTCTATGACGTGGCGGGAAAGAGTGGTCTCATACAGAACTTATAAGATTCCCA
AATCCAAAGACATTTCACGTTTATGGTGATTTCCCAGAACACATAGCGACATGCAAATATTGCAGGGCGC
CACTCCCCTGTCCCTCACAGCCATCTTCCTGCCAGGGCGCACGCGCGCTGGGTGTTCCCGCCTAGTGACA
CTGGGCCCGCGATTCCTTGGAGCGGGTTGATGACGTCAGCGTTCTTAATTAACCCGTGTCGGCTCCAGAT
CTGGCCTCCGCGCCGGGTTTTGGCGCCTCCCGCGGGCGCCCCCCTCCTCACGGCGAGCGCTGCCACGTCA
GACGAAGGGCGCAGCGAGCGTCCTGATCCTTCCGCCCGGACGCTCAGGACAGCGGCCCGCTGCTCATAAG
ACTCGGCCTTAGAACCCCAGTATCAGCAGAAGGACATTTTAGGACGGGACTTGGGTGACTCTAGGGCACT
GGTTTTCTTTCCAGAGAGCGGAACAGGCGAGGAAAAGTAGTCCCTTCTCGGCGATTCTGCGGAGGGATCT
CCGTGGGGCGGTGAACGCCGATGATTATATAAGGACGCGCCGGGTGTGGCACAGCTAGTTCCGTCGCAGC
CGGGATTTGGGTCGCGGTTCTTGTTTGTGGATCGCTGTGATCGTCACTTGGTGAGTAGCGGGCTGCTGGG
CTAGCCGGGGCTTTCGTGGCCGCCGGGCCGCTCGGTGGGACGGAAGCGTGTGGAGAGACCGCCAAGGGCT
GTAGTCTGGGTCCGCGAGCAAGGTTGCCCTGAACTGGGGGTTGGGGGGAGCGCAGCAAAATGGCGGCTGT
TCCCGAGTCTTGAATGGAAGACGCTTGTGAGGCGGGCTGTGAGGTCGTTGAAACAAGGTGGGGGGCATGG
TGGGCGGCAAGAACCCAAGGTCTTGAGGCCTTCGCTAATGCGGGAAAGCTCTTATTCGGGTGAGATGGGC
TGGGGCACCATCTGGGGACCCTGACGTGAAGTTTGTCACTGACTGGAGAACTCGGTTTGTCGTCTGTTGC
GGGGGCGGCAGTTATGGCGGTGCCGTTGGGCAGTGCACCCGTACCTTTGGGAGCGCGCGCCCTCGTCGTG
TCGTGACGTCACCCGTTCTGTTGGCTTATAATGCAGGGTGGGGCCACCTGCCGGTAGGTGTGCGGTAGGC
TTTTCTCCGTCGCAGGACGCAGGGTTCGGGCCTAGGGTAGGCTCTCCTGAATCGACAGGCGCCGGACCTC
TGGTGAGGGGAGGGATAAGTGAGGCGTCAGTTTCTTTGGTCGGTTTTATGTACCTATCTTCTTAAGTAGC
TGAAGCTCCGGTTTTGAACTATGCGCTCGGGGTTGGCGAGTGTGTTTTGTGAAGTTTTTTAGGCACCTTT
TGAAATGTAATCATTTGGGTCAATATGTAATTTTCAGTGTTAGACTAGTACCGGTCGCCACCATGGTGAG
CAAGGGCGAGGAGCTGTTCACCGGGGTGGTGCCCATCCTGGTCGAGCTGGACGGCGACGTAAACGGCCAC
AAGTTCAGCGTGTCCGGCGAGGGCGAGGGCGATGCCACCTACGGCAAGCTGACCCTGAAGTTCATCTGCA
CCACCGGCAAGCTGCCCGTGCCCTGGCCCACCCTCGTGACCACCCTGACCTACGGCGTGCAGTGCTTCAG
CCGCTACCCCGACCACATGAAGCAGCACGACTTCTTCAAGTCCGCCATGCCCGAAGGCTACGTCCAGGAG
CGCACCATCTTCTTCAAGGACGACGGCAACTACAAGACCCGCGCCGAGGTGAAGTTCGAGGGCGACACCC
TGGTGAACCGCATCGAGCTGAAGGGCATCGACTTCAAGGAGGACGGCAACATCCTGGGGCACAAGCTGGA
GTACAACTACAACAGCCACAACGTCTATATCATGGCCGACAAGCAGAAGAACGGCATCAAGGTGAACTTC
AAGATCCGCCACAACATCGAGGACGGCAGCGTGCAGCTCGCCGACCACTACCAGCAGAACACCCCCATCG
GCGACGGCCCCGTGCTGCTGCCCGACAACCACTACCTGAGCACCCAGTCCGCCCTGAGCAAAGACCCCAA
CGAGAAGCGCGATCACATGGTCCTGCTGGAGTTCGTGACCGCCGCCGGGATCACTCTCGGCATGGACGAG
CTGTACAAGTAAAGCAATTCGATATCAAGCTTATCGATAATCAACCTCTGGATTACAAAATTTGTGAAAG
ATTGACTGGTATTCTTAACTATGTTGCTCCTTTTACGCTATGTGGATACGCTGCTTTAATGCCTTTGTAT
CATGCTATTGCTTCCCGTATGGCTTTCATTTTCTCCTCCTTGTATAAATCCTGGTTGCTGTCTCTTTATG
AGGAGTTGTGGCCCGTTGTCAGGCAACGTGGCGTGGTGTGCACTGTGTTTGCTGACGCAACCCCCACTGG
TTGGGGCATTGCCACCACCTGTCAGCTCCTTTCCGGGACTTTCGCTTTCCCCCTCCCTATTGCCACGGCG
GAACTCATCGCCGCCTGCCTTGCCCGCTGCTGGACAGGGGCTCGGCTGTTGGGCACTGACAATTCCGTGG
TGTTGTCGGGGAAATCATCGTCCTTTCCTTGGCTGCTCGCCTGTGTTGCCACCTGGATTCTGCGCGGGAC
GTCCTTCTGCTACGTCCCTTCGGCCCTCAATCCAGCGGACCTTCCTTCCCGCGGCCTGCTGCCGGCTCTG
CGGCCTCTTCCGCGTCTTCGCCTTCGCCCTCAGACGAGTCGGATCTCCCTTTGGGCCGCCTCCCCGCATC
GATACCGTCGACCTCGAGACCTAGAAAAACATGGAGCAATCACAAGTAGCAATACAGCAGCTACCAATGC
TGATTGTGCCTGGCTAGAAGCACAAGAGGAGGAGGAGGTGGGTTTTCCAGTCACACCTCAGGTACCTTTA
AGACCAATGACTTACAAGGCAGCTGTAGATCTTAGCCACTTTTTAAAAGAAAAGGGGGGACTGGAAGGGC
TAATTCACTCCCAACGAAGACAAGATATCCTTGATCTGTGGATCTACCACACACAAGGCTACTTCCCTGA
TTGGCAGAACTACACACCAGGGCCAGGGATCAGATATCCACTGACCTTTGGATGGTGCTACAAGCTAGTA
CCAGTTGAGCAAGAGAAGGTAGAAGAAGCCAATGAAGGAGAGAACACCCGCTTGTTACACCCTGTGAGCC
TGCATGGGATGGATGACCCGGAGAGAGAAGTATTAGAGTGGAGGTTTGACAGCCGCCTAGCATTTCATCA
CATGGCCCGAGAGCTGCATCCGGACTGTACTGGGTCTCTCTGGTTAGACCAGATCTGAGCCTGGGAGCTC
TCTGGCTAACTAGGGAACCCACTGCTTAAGCCTCAATAAAGCTTGCCTTGAGTGCTTCAAGTAGTGTGTG
CCCGTCTGTTGTGTGACTCTGGTAACTAGAGATCCCTCAGACCCTTTTAGTCAGTGTGGAAAATCTCTAG
CAGAAACCCGCTGATCAGCCTCGACTGTGCCTTCTAGTTGCCAGCCATCTGTTGTTTGCCCCTCCCCCGT
GCCTTCCTTGACCCTGGAAGGTGCCACTCCCACTGTCCTTTCCTAATAAAATGAGGAAATTGCATCGCAT
TGTCTGAGTAGGTGTCATTCTATTCTGGGGGGTGGGGTGGGGCAGGACAGCAAGGGGGAGGATTGGGAAG
ACAATAGCAGGCATGCTGGGGATGCGGTGGGCTCTATGGCTTCTGAGGCGGAAAGAACCAGCTGGGGCTC
TAGGGGGTATCCCC
[124 nt withheld, positions 8415-8538]
C
[91 nt withheld, positions 8540-8630]
A
[49 nt withheld, positions 8632-8680]
CCTTTGACGTTGGAGTCCACGTTCTTT
[37 nt withheld, positions 8708-8744]
ACCCTATCTCGGTCTATTCTTTTGATTTATAAGGGATTTTGCCGATTTCGGCCTATTGGTTAAAAAATGA
GCTGATTTAACAAAAATTTAACGCGAATTAATTCTGTGGAATGTGTGTCAGTTAGGGTGTGGAAAGTCCC
CAGGCTCCCCAGCAGGCAGAAGTATGCAAAGCATGCATCTCAATTAGTCAGCAACCAGGTGTGGAAAGTC
CCCAGGCTCCCCAGCAGGCAGAAGTATGCAAAGCATGCATCTCAATTAGTCAGCAACCATAGTCCCGCCC
CTAACTCCGCCCATCCCGCCCCTAACTCCGCCCAGTTCCGCCCATTCTCCGCCCCATGGCTGACTAATTT
TTTTTATTTATGCAGAGGCCGAGGCCGCCTCTGCCTCTGAGCTATTCCAGAAGTAGTGAGGAGGCTTTTT
TGGAGGCCTAGGCTTTTGCAAAAAGCTCCCGGGAGCTTGTATATCCATTTTCGGATCTGATCAGCACGTG
TTGACAATTAATCATCGGCATAGTATATCGGCATAGTATAATACGACAAGGTGAGGAACTAAACCATGGC
CAAGTTGACCAGTGCCGTTCCGGTGCTCACCGCGCGCGACGTCGCCGGAGCGGTCGAGTTCTGGACCGAC
CGGCTCGGGTTCTCCCGGGACTTCGTGGAGGACGACTTCGCCGGTGTGGTCCGGGACGACGTGACCCTGT
TCATCAGCGCGGTCCAGGACCAGGTGGTGCCGGACAACACCCTGGCCTGGGTGTGGGTGCGCGGCCTGGA
CGAGCTGTACGCCGAGTGGTCGGAGGTCGTGTCCACGAACTTCCGGGACGCCTCCGGGCCGGCCATGACC
GAGATCGGCGAGCAGCCGTGGGGGCGGGAGTTCGCCCTGCGCGACCCGGCCGGCAACTGCGTGCACTTCG
TGGCCGAGGAGCAGGACTGACACGTGCTACGAGATTTCGATTCCACCGCCGCCTTCTATGAAAGGTTGGG
CTTCGGAATCGTTTTCCGGGACGCCGGCTGGATGATCCTCCAGCGCGGGGATCTCATGCTGGAGTTCTTC
GCCCACCCCAACTTGTTTATTGCAGCTTATAATGGTTACAAATAAAGCAATAGCATCACAAATTTCACAA
ATAAAGCATTTTTTTCACTGCATTCTAGTTGTGGTTTGTCCAAACTCATCAATGTATCTTATCATGTCTG
TATACCGTCGACCTCTAGCTAGAGCTTGGCGTAATCATGGTCATAGCTGTTTCCTGTGTGAAATTGTTAT
CCGCTCACAATTCCACACAACATACGAGCCGGAAGCATAAAGTGTAAAGCCTGGGGTGCCTAATGAGTGA
GCTAACTCACATTAATTGCGTTGCGCTCACTGCCCGCTTTCCAGTCGGGAAACCTGTCGTGCCAGCTGCA
TTAATGAATCGGCCAACGCGCGGGGAGAG
